>Addgene plasmid #24569 | WNK2 WT | addgene full sequence | sequence record 398279 | Addgene NGS Result
GTGTTGGAGGTCGCTGAGTAGTGCGCGAGCAAAATTTAAGCTACAACAAGGCAAGGCTTGACCGACAATT
GCATGAAGAATCTGCTTAGGGTTAGGCGTTTTGCGCTGCTTCGCGATGTACGGGCCAGATATACGCGTTG
ACATTGATTATTGACTAGTTATTAATAGTAATCAATTACGGGGTCATTAGTTCATAGCCCATATATGGAG
TTCCGCGTTACATAACTTACGGTAAATGGCCCGCCTGGCTGACCGCCCAACGACCCCCGCCCATTGACGT
CAATAATGACGTATGTTCCCATAGTAACGCCAATAGGGACTTTCCATTGACGTCAATGGGTGGAGTATTT
ACGGTAAACTGCCCACTTGGCAGTACATCAAGTGTATCATATGCCAAGTACGCCCCCTATTGACGTCAAT
GACGGTAAATGGCCCGCCTGGCATTATGCCCAGTACATGACCTTATGGGACTTTCCTACTTGGCAGTACA
TCTACGTATTAGTCATCGCTATTACCATGGTGATGCGGTTTTGGCAGTACATCAATGGGCGTGGATAGCG
GTTTGACTCACGGGGATTTCCAAGTCTCCACCCCATTGACGTCAATGGGAGTTTGTTTTGGCACCAAAAT
CAACGGGACTTTCCAAAATGTCGTAACAACTCCGCCCCATTGACGCAAATGGGCGGTAGGCGTGTACGGT
GGGAGGTCTATATAAGCAGAGCTCTCTGGCTAACTAGAGAACCCACTGCTTACTGGCTTATCGAAATTAA
TACGACTCACTATAGGGAGACCCAAGCTGGCTAGTTAAGCTTGCCGCCACCATGGACGGCGATGGCGGCC
GCCGAGACGTCCCCGGCACGCTGATGGAGCCCGGGCGCGGCGCGGGGCCCGCGGGCATGGCGGAGCCTCG
GGCGAAGGCGGCGCGGCCGGGGCCCCAGCGCTTTCTGCGGCGCAGCGTGGTAGAGTCGGACCAGGAGGAG
CCGCCGGGCTTGGAGGCAGCCGAGGCGCCGGGCCCGCAGCCCCCGCAGCCCCTGCAGCGCCGGGTGCTTC
TGCTCTGCAAGACGCGCCGCCTCATCGCGGAGCGCGCTCGCGGACGCCCCGCCGCCCCCGCGCCCGCAGC
GCTGGTAGCGCAGCCGGGAGCCCCCGGAGCCCCCGCGGACGCCGGCCCCGAGCCCGTGGGCACGCAGGAG
CCCGGCCCGGACCCCATCGCAGCCGCTGTCGAAACCGCGCCTGCCCCCGACGGCGGCCCCAGGGAGGAGG
CGGCGGCGACCGTGAGGAAGGAGGATGAGGGGGCGGCCGAGGCGAAGCCTGAGCCCGGGCGCACTCGCCG
GGACGAGCCCGAAGAGGAGGAGGACGACGAGGACGACCTCAAGGCCGTGGCCACCTCTCTGGACGGCCGC
TTCCTCAAGTTCGACATCGAGCTGGGCCGCGGTTCCTTCAAGACGGTCTACAAGGGGCTGGACACGGAGA
CCTGGGTGGAGGTGGCCTGGTGTGAGCTGCAGGACCGGAAGCTCACCAAGCTGGAGCGGCAGCGGTTCAA
GGAAGAGGCTGAGATGCTGAAAGGCCTGCAGCACCCCAACATCGTGCGCTTCTACGACTTCTGGGAGTCC
AGCGCCAAGGGCAAGCGGTGCATTGTGCTGGTGACGGAGCTGATGACCTCAGGGACGCTGAAGACATACC
TGAAGCGGTTCAAGGTGATGAAGCCCAAGGTTCTCCGCAGCTGGTGCCGGCAGATCCTGAAGGGCCTGCT
GTTCCTGCACACAAGGACGCCACCCATCATCCACCGAGACCTGAAATGTGACAATATTTTCATCACCGGA
CCAACTGGGTCCGTGAAGATTGGCGACTTGGGCCTGGCCACTCTGAAAAGAGCGTCATTTGCCAAAAGTG
TGATAGGTACTCCCGAGTTCATGGCGCCCGAGATGTACGAGGAGCACTACGATGAGTCCGTGGACGTCTA
TGCCTTTGGGATGTGCATGCTGGAGATGGCCACCTCGGAGTACCCCTACTCGGAGTGCCAGAATGCGGCC
CAGATCTACCGCAAGGTCACCTGTGGTATCAAGCCGGCCAGCTTTGAGAAAGTGCACGATCCTGAAATCA
AGGAGATTATTGGGGAGTGTATCTGCAAAAACAAGGAGGAAAGGTACGAGATCAAAGACCTGCTGAGCCA
CGCCTTCTTCGCAGAGGACACAGGCGTGAGGGTGGAGCTCGCGGAGGAGGACCACGGCAGGAAGTCCACC
ATCGCCCTGAGGCTCTGGGTGGAAGACCCCAAGAAACTGAAGGGAAAGCCCAAGGACAATGGAGCCATAG
AGTTCACCTTCGACCTGGAGAAGGAGACGCCGGATGAGGTGGCCCAAGAGATGATTGAGTCTGGATTCTT
CCACGAGAGTGACGTCAAGATCGTGGCCAAGTCCATCCGTGACCGCGTGGCCTTGATCCAGTGGCGGCGG
GAGAGGATCTGGCCCGCGCTGCAGCCCAAGGAGCAGCAGGATGTGGGCAGCCCGGACAAGGCCAGGGGTC
CGCCGGTGCCCCTGCAGGTCCAGGTGACCTACCATGCACAGGCTGGGCAGCCCGGGCCACCAGAGCCCGA
GGAGCCGGAGGCCGACCAGCACCTCCTGCCACCTACGTTGCCGACCAGCGCCACCTCCCTGGCCTCGGAC
AGCACCTTCGACAGCGGCCAGGGCTCTACCGTGTACTCAGACTCGCAGAGCAGCCAGCAGAGCGTGATGC
TTGGCTCCCTTGCCGACGCAGCGCCGTCCCCGGCCCAGTGTGTGTGCAGCCCCCCTGTGAGCGAGGGGCC
CGTCCTGCCGCAGAGCCTGCCCTCGCTGGGGGCCTACCAGCAGCCCACGGCTGCACCTGGCTTGCCGGTG
GGCTCTGTCCCGGCCCCCGCCTGCCCTCCGTCCCTCCAGCAGCACTTCCCGGATCCGGCCATGAGCTTCG
CCCCCGTGCTGCCGCCGCCCAGCACCCCCATGCCCACGGGCCCAGGCCAGCCAGCACCCCCCGGCCAGCA
GCCTCCTCCGCTGGCCCAGCCGACACCCCTGCCGCAGGTCCTGGCCCCACAGCCCGTGGTCCCCCTCCAG
CCGGTTCCCCCCCACCTGCCACCGTACCTGGCTCCAGCCTCCCAGGTGGGGGCCCCCGCTCAGCTGAAGC
CCCTCCAGATGCCACAGGCGCCCCTGCAGCCGCTTGCTCAAGTCCCTCCGCAGATGCCCCCGATTCCTGT
TGTGCCCCCCATCACGCCCCTGGCGGGAATCGACGGCCTCCCTCCGGCCCTCCCAGACCTGCCGACCGCG
ACTGTGCCTCCCGTGCCACCACCTCAGTATTTCTCTCCAGCCGTGATCTTGCCGAGCCTCGCTGCCCCAC
TCCCCCCTGCGTCCCCAGCCTTGCCTCTGCAGGCTGTGAAGCTGCCCCACCCCCCTGGGGCGCCCCTGGC
CATGCCCTGCCGGACCATTGTGCCAAATGCACCGGCCACTATCCCCCTGCTGGCCGTAGCCCCACCGGGC
GTGGCTGCCCTGTCCATTCATTCTGCCGTGGCCCAGCTCCCAGGCCAACCTGTGTACCCAGCGGCCTTCC
CACAGATGGCGCCTACTGACGTCCCTCCTTCCCCCCATCACACGGTGCAGAATATGAGGGCCACCCCTCC
ACAGCCGGCACTGCCTCCACAACCCACACTGCCCCCACAACCCGTGCTGCCCCCGCAACCCACGCTGCCC
CCTCAACCTGTGTTGCCCCCGCAACCCACACGGCCCCCTCAACCTGTGCTGCCCCCGCAACCCATGCTGC
CCCCACAACCTGTGCTGCCCCCGCAGCCGGCACTGCCTGTGCGCCCTGAGCCCCTCCAGCCCCACCTTCC
TGAACAAGCTGCTCCAGCTGCTACACCAGGGAGCCAGATTCTGCTTGGCCACCCAGCTCCCTATGCTGTG
GACGTCGCCGCTCAGGTCCCCACCGTGCCTGTGCCACCGGCTGCGGTCCTCTCCCCGCCTCTGCCGGAAG
TGCTGCTGCCTGCCGCCCCTGAGCTCCTGCCTCAGTTCCCCAGCTCCCTGGCCACGGTGTCTGCCTCTGT
GCAGAGTGTGCCCACCCAGACTGCCACACTTCTGCCACCAGCAAACCCACCGCTGCCTGGCGGGCCCGGG
ATCGCCAGCCCTTGCCCAACTGTCCAGCTGACGGTGGAACCAGTCCAAGAGGAGCAGGCCTCACAGGACA
AGCCGCCCGGCCTCCCGCAGAGCTGTGAGAGCTATGGAGGTTCTGATGTCACTTCTGGAAAAGAGCTGAG
TGACAGCTGTGAAGGCGCCTTTGGAGGGGGCAGGCTGGAGGGCAGGGCAGCCCGAAAACACCACCGCAGG
TCCACGCGTGCGCGCTCCCGGCAGGAGAGGGCCAGCCGGCCCCGGCTTACCATCTTGAACGTGTGCAACA
CTGGGGACAAGATGGTGGAGTGCCAGCTGGAGACACACAACCACAAGATGGTGACCTTCAAGTTCGACTT
GGACGGGGACGCACCCGATGAAATTGCCACGTATATGGTGGAGCATGACTTTATCCTGCAGGCCGAGCGG
GAAACGTTCATCGAGCAGATGAAGGATGTCATGGACAAGGCAGAGGACATGCTCAGCGAGGACACAGACG
CCGACCGTGGCTCCGACCCAGGGACCAGCCCGCCACACCTCAGCACCTGCGGCCTGGGCACCGGGGAGGA
GAGCCGACAATCCCAAGCCAACGCCCCCGTGTATCAGCAGAACGTCCTGCACACCGGGAAGAGGTGGTTC
ATCATCTGTCCGGTGGCTGAGCACCCCGCCCCCGAGGCCCCTGAATCTTCGCCCCCACTTCCTCTAAGCT
CCCTGCCGCCAGAAGCCAGCCAAGATTCAGCGCCCTATAAAGACCAGCTGTCCTCGAAGGAACAACCCAG
CTTTCTAGCCAGTCAGCAGCTCCTGAGCCAGGCGGGCCCCAGCAACCCTCCTGGGGCACCCCCAGCCCCT
TTGGCCCCCTCCTCCCCTCCTGTGACTGCTCTGCCCCAAGATGGAGCAGCTCCAGCCACCAGCACCATGC
CAGAGCCAGCGTCAGGAACTGCCAGCCAGGCAGGGGGTCCAGGGACACCTCAGGGGCTGACCAGTGAGCT
CGAGACGTCTCAGCCACTAGCGGAGACTCACGAGGCCCCGCTTGCTGTGCAGCCCCTCGTGGTGGGCCTA
GCACCTTGCACTCCAGCTCCAGAGGCTGCCTCAACCAGGGACGCCAGTGCCCCAAGGGAGCCCCTGCCAC
CTCCTGCACCTGAGCCCAGCCCCCACAGCGGGACCCCACAGCCCGCCTTGGGTCAGCCTGCTCCCCTGCT
TCCTGCCGCAGTGGGGGCCGTCAGCCTGGCCACCTCCCAGCTCCCAAGCCCACCCCTGGGGCCCACCGTC
CCCCCACAGCCACCCTCGGCCCTGGAGTCGGATGGGGAAGGGCCGCCCCCCAGGGTGGGCTTTGTGGACA
GCACCATCAAGAGCCTGGACGAGAAGCTGCGGACTCTGCTCTACCAGGAGCACGTGCCCACCTCCTCAGC
CTCAGCTGGGACCCCTGTGGAGGTGGGCGACAGAGACTTCACCCTGGAGCCCCTGAGAGGGGACCAGCCC
CGCTCAGAGGTCTGCGGGGGGGACCTGGCCCTGCCCCCAGTGCCTAAGGAGGCGGTCTCAGGGCGTGTCC
AGCTGCCCCAGCCCTTGGTGGAGAAGTCAGAACTGGCCCCCACTCGAGGGGCCGTGATGGAGCAGGGCAC
GTCCTCGTCAATGACAGCAGAGTCGTCTCCCAGGAGTATGCTAGGCTATGACAGAGATGGAAGGCAGGTG
GCCTCAGACTCCCATGTGGTCCCCAGCGTCCCCCAGGATGTACCTGCTTTTGTGAGACCTGCACGTGTGG
AGCCCACAGACAGGGATGGTGGAGAAGCTGGAGAAAGCTCGGCAGAGCCCCCGCCGAGTGACATGGGCAC
AGTGGGGGGCCAGGCTAGCCACCCCCAGACACTCGGCGCTCGAGCTTTGGGGTCCCCTCGGAAACGTCCA
GAGCAGCAGGATGTCAGCTCACCAGCCAAGACTGTGGGCCGTTTCTCGGTGGTCAGCACTCAGGACGAGT
GGACCCTGGCCTCCCCCCACAGCCTGAGATACTCTGCCCCACCCGACGTCTACCTGGACGAGGCCCCCTC
CAGCCCCGACGTGAAGCTGGCAGTGCGGCGGGCGCAGACGGCCTCCTCCATCGAGGTCGGCGTGGGCGAG
CCCGTGTCCAGCGACTCTGGGGACGAGGGCCCTCGGGCGAGACCCCCGGTGCAGAAGCAGGCGTCCCTGC
CCGTGAGTGGCAGCGTGGCTGGCGACTTCGTGAAGAAGGCCACCGCCTTCCTGCAGAGGCCTTCTCGGGC
CGGCTCGCTGGGCCCCGAGACACCCAGCAGGGTGGGCATGAAGGTCCCCACGATCAGCGTGACCTCCTTC
CATTCCCAGTCGTCCTACATCAGCAGCGACAATGATTCGGAGCTCGAGGATGCTGACATAAAGAAGGAGC
TGCAGAGTCTGCGGGAGAAGCACCTGAAGGAGATCTCGGAGCTGCAGAGCCAGCAGAAGCAGGAGATCGA
AGCTCTGTACCGCCGCCTGGGCAAGCCACTGCCCCCCAACGTGGGCTTCTTCCACACGGCACCCCCCACT
GGCCGCCGGAGAAAAACCAGCAAGAGCAAGCTGAAGGCAGGCAAGCTGCTAAATCCCCTGGTGCGGCAGC
TCAAGGTCGTGGCCTCCAGCACAGGTCACTTGGCTGACTCCAGCAGAGGCCCTCCCGCTAAGGACCCTGC
CCAAGCCAGTGTGGGGCTCACTGCAGACAGCACGGGCCTGAGCGGGAAGGCAGTGCAGACCCAGCAGCCC
TGCTCCGTCCGGGCCTCCCTGTCTTCGGACATCTGCTCCGGCTTAGCCAGTGATGGAGGCGGAGCGCGTG
GCCAAGGCTGGACGGTTTACCACCCAACGTCTGAGAGAGTGACCTATAAGTCTAGTAGCAAACCTCGTGC
TCGATTCCTCAGTGGACCCGTATCTGTGTCCATCTGGTCTGCCCTGAAGCGTCTCTGCCTAGGCAAAGAA
CACAGCAGTAGGTCCTCCACCAGCAGCCTGGCCCCAGGCCCTGAGCCAGGCCCCCAGCCCGCCCTGCACG
TCCAGGCGCAGGTGAACAACAGCAACAACAAGAAGGGTACCTTCACGGACGACCTGCACAAGCTGGTGGA
CGAGTGGACGAGCAAGACGGTGGGGGCCGCGCAGCTGAAGCCCACGCTCAACCAGCTGAAGCAGACCCAG
AAGCTGCAAGACATGGAGGCCCAGGCAGGCTGGGCTGCCCCTGGCGAGGCGCGGGCTATGACCGCACCTC
GAGCAGGAGTGGGGATGCCACGTCTGCCCCCAGCGCCCGGCCCTCTGTCCACCACGGTCATTCCCGGAGC
CGCCCCGACCCTGTCCGTGCCCACACCAGATCCTGAGAGTGAGAAGCCTGACAGTGATCATCTAGAGGGC
CCGCGGTTCGAAGGTAAGCCTATCCCTAACCCTCTCCTCGGTCTCGATTCTACGCGTACCGGTCATCATC
ACCATCACCATTGAGTTTAAACCCGCTGATCAGCCTCGACTGTGCCTTCTAGTTGCCAGCCATCTGTTGT
TTGCCCCTCCCCCGTGCCTTCCTTGACCCTGGAAGGTGCCACTCCCACTGTCCTTTCCTAATAAAATGAG
GAAATTGCATCGCATTGTCTGAGTAGGTGTCATTCTATTCTGGGGGGTGGGGTGGGGCAGGACAGCAAGG
GGGAGGATTGGGAAGACAATAGCAGGCATGCTGGGGATGCGGTGGGCTCTATGGCTTCTGAGGCGGAAAG
AACCAGCTGGGGCTCTAGGGGGTATCCCC
[124 nt withheld, positions 7870-7993]
C
[91 nt withheld, positions 7995-8085]
A
[49 nt withheld, positions 8087-8135]
CCTTTGACGTTGGAGTCCACGTTCTTT
[37 nt withheld, positions 8163-8199]
ACCCTATCTCGGTCTATTCTTTTGATTTATAAGGGATTTTGCCGATTTCGGCCTATTGGTTAAAAAATGA
GCTGATTTAACAAAAATTTAACGCGAATTAATTCTGTGGAATGTGTGTCAGTTAGGGTGTGGAAAGTCCC
CAGGCTCCCCAGCAGGCAGAAGTATGCAAAGCATGCATCTCAATTAGTCAGCAACCAGGTGTGGAAAGTC
CCCAGGCTCCCCAGCAGGCAGAAGTATGCAAAGCATGCATCTCAATTAGTCAGCAACCATAGTCCCGCCC
CTAACTCCGCCCATCCCGCCCCTAACTCCGCCCAGTTCCGCCCATTCTCCGCCCCATGGCTGACTAATTT
TTTTTATTTATGCAGAGGCCGAGGCCGCCTCTGCCTCTGAGCTATTCCAGAAGTAGTGAGGAGGCTTTTT
TGGAGGCCTAGGCTTTTGCAAAAAGCTCCCGGGAGCTTGTATATCCATTTTCGGATCTGATCAAGAGACA
GGATGAGGATCGTTTCGCATGATTGAACAAGATGGATTGCACGCAGGTTCTCCGGCCGCTTGGGTGGAGA
GGCTATTCGGCTATGACTGGGCACAACAGACAATCGGCTGCTCTGATGCCGCCGTGTTCCGGCTGTCAGC
GCAGGGGCGCCCGGTTCTTTTTGTCAAGACCGACCTGTCCGGTGCCCTGAATGAACTGCAGGACGAGGCA
GCGCGGCTATCGTGGCTGGCCACGACGGGCGTTCCTTGCGCAGCTGTGCTCGACGTTGTCACTGAAGCGG
GAAGGGACTGGCTGCTATTGGGCGAAGTGCCGGGGCAGGATCTCCTGTCATCTCACCTTGCTCCTGCCGA
GAAAGTATCCATCATGGCTGATGCAATGCGGCGGCTGCATACGCTTGATCCGGCTACCTGCCCATTCGAC
CACCAAGCGAAACATCGCATCGAGCGAGCACGTACTCGGATGGAAGCCGGTCTTGTCGATCAGGATGATC
TGGACGAAGAGCATCAGGGGCTCGCGCCAGCCGAACTGTTCGCCAGGCTCAAGGCGCGCATGCCCGACGG
CGAGGATCTCGTCGTGACCCATGGCGATGCCTGCTTGCCGAATATCATGGTGGAAAATGGCCGCTTTTCT
GGATTCATCGACTGTGGCCGGCTGGGTGTGGCGGACCGCTATCAGGACATAGCGTTGGCTACCCGTGATA
TTGCTGAAGAGCTTGGCGGCGAATGGGCTGACCGCTTCCTCGTGCTTTACGGTATCGCCGCTCCCGATTC
GCAGCGCATCGCCTTCTATCGCCTTCTTGACGAGTTCTTCTGAGCGGGACTCTGGGGTTCGCGAAATGAC
CGACCAAGCGACGCCCAACCTGCCATCACGAGATTTCGATTCCACCGCCGCCTTCTATGAAAGGTTGGGC
TTCGGAATCGTTTTCCGGGACGCCGGCTGGATGATCCTCCAGCGCGGGGATCTCATGCTGGAGTTCTTCG
CCCACCCCAACTTGTTTATTGCAGCTTATAATGGTTACAAATAAAGCAATAGCATCACAAATTTCACAAA
TAAAGCATTTTTTTCACTGCATTCTAGTTGTGGTTTGTCCAAACTCATCAATGTATCTTATCATGTCTGT
ATACCGTCGACCTCTAGCTAGAGCTTGGCGTAATCATGGTCATAGCTGTTTCCTGTGTGAAATTGTTATC
CGCTCACAATTCCACACAACATACGAGCCGGAAGCATAAAGTGTAAAGCCTGGGGTGCCTAATGAGTGAG
CTAACTCACATTAATTGCGTTGCGCTCACTGCCCGCTTTCCAGTCGGGAAACCTGTCGTGCCAGCTGCAT
TAATGAATCGGCCAACGCGCGGGGAGAGGCGGTTTGCGTATTGGGCGCTCTTCCGCTTCCTCGCTCACTG
ACTCGCTGCGCTCGGTCGTTCGGCTGCGGCGAGCGGTATCAGCTCACTCAAAGGCGGTAATACGGTTATC
CACAGAATCAGGGGATAACGCAGGAAAGAACATGTGAGCAAAAGGCCAGCAAAAGGCCAGGAACCGTAAA
AAGGCCGCGTTGCTGGCGTTTTTCCATAGGCTCCGCCCCCCTGACGAGCATCACAAAAATCGACGCTCAA
GTCAGAGGTGGCGAAACCCGACAGGACTATAAAGATACCAGGCGTTTCCCCCTGGAAGCTCCCTCGTGCG
CTCTCCTGTTCCGACCCTGCCGCTTACCGGATACCTGTCCGCCTTTCTCCCTTCGGGAAGCGTGGCGCTT
TCTCATAGCTCACGCTGTAGGTATCTCAGTTCGGTGTAGGTCGTTCGCTCCAAGCTGGGCTGTGTGCACG
AACCCCCCGTTCAGCCCGACCGCTGCGCCTTATCCGGTAACTATCGTCTTGAGTCCAACCCGGTAAGACA
CGACTTATCGCCACTGGCAGCAGCCACTGGTAACAGGATTAGCAGAGCGAGGTATGTAGGCGGTGCTACA
GAGTTCTTGAAGTGGTGGCCTAACTACGGCTACACTAGAAGAACAGTATTTGGTATCTGCGCTCTGCTGA
AGCCAGTTACCTTCGGAAAAAGAGTTGGTAGCTCTTGATCCGGCAAACAAACCACCGCTGGTAGCGGTGG
TTTTTTTGTTTGCAAGCAGCAGATTACGCGCAGAAAAAAAGGATCTCAAGAAGATCCTTTGATCTTTTCT
ACGGGGTCTGACGCTCAGTGGAACGAAAACTCACGTTAAGGGATTTTGGTCATGAGATTATCAAAAAGGA
TCTTCACCTAGATCCTTTTAAATTAAAAATGAAGTTTTAAATCAATCTAAAGTATATATGAGTAAACTTG
GTCTGACAGTTACCAATGCTTAATCAGTGAGGCACCTATCTCAGCGATCTGTCTATTTCGTTCATCCATA
GTTGCCTGACTCCCCGTCGTGTAGATAACTACGATACGGGAGGGCTTACCATCTGGCCCCAGTGCTGCAA
TGATACCGCGAGACCCACGCTCACCGGCTCCAGATTTATCAGCAATAAACCAGCCAGCCGGAAGGGCCGA
GCGCAGAAGTGGTCCTGCAACTTTATCCGCCTCCATCCAGTCTATTAATTGTTGCCGGGAAGCTAGAGTA
AGTAGTTCGCCAGTTAATAGTTTGCGCAACGTTGTTGCCATTGCTACAGGCATCGTGGTGTCACGCTCGT
CGTTTGGTATGGCTTCATTCAGCTCCGGTTCCCAACGATCAAGGCGAGTTACATGATCCCCCATGTTGTG
CAAAAAAGCGGTTAGCTCCTTCGGTCCTCCGATCGTTGTCAGAAGTAAGTTGGCCGCAGTGTTATCACTC
ATGGTTATGGCAGCACTGCATAATTCTCTTACTGTCATGCCATCCGTAAGATGCTTTTCTGTGACTGGTG
AGTACTCAACCAAGTCATTCTGAGAATAGTGTATGCGGCGACCGAGTTGCTCTTGCCCGGCGTCAATACG
GGATAATACCGCGCCACATAGCAGAACTTTAAAAGTGCTCATCATTGGAAAACGTTCTTCGGGGCGAAAA
CTCTCAAGGATCTTACCGCTGTTGAGATCCAGTTCGATGTAACCCACTCGTGCACCCAACTGATCTTCAG
CATCTTTTACTTTCACCAGCGTTTCTGGGTGAGCAAAAACAGGAAGGCAAAATGCCGCAAAAAAGGGAAT
AAGGGCGACACGGAAATGTTGAATACTCATACTCTTCCTTTTTCAATATTATTGAAGCATTTATCAGGGT
TATTGTCTCATGAGCGGATACATATTTGAATGTATTTAGAAAAATAAACAAATAGGGGTTCCGCGCACAT
TTCCCCGAAAAGTGCCACCTGACGTCGACGGATCGGGAGATCTCCCGATCCCCTATGGTGCACTCTCAGT
ACAATCTGCTCTGATGCCGCATAGTTAAGCCAGTATCTGCTCCCTGCTTGT
Features (pLannotate 1.2.2; 21 found; start..end, strand, type, name):
    140..519     +  enhancer       CMV enhancer: human cytomegalovirus immediate early enhancer
    520..723     +  promoter       CMV promoter: human cytomegalovirus (CMV) immediate early promoter
    719..752     +  LTR            5' LTR (truncated) (fragment): truncated 5' long terminal repeat (LTR) from HIV-1
    768..786     +  promoter       T7 promoter: promoter for bacteriophage T7 RNA polymerase
    822..7451    +  CDS            WNK2: WNK2_HUMAN - Also known as KIAA1760 From Homo sapiens (Human).
   7503..7544    +  CDS            V5 tag: epitope tag from simian virus 5
   7600..7824    +  polyA_signal   bGH poly(A) signal: bovine growth hormone polyadenylation signal
   7828..7849    +  promoter       SV40 promoter (fragment): SV40 enhancer and early promoter
   7870..8298    +  rep_origin     f1 ori (sequence partly withheld): f1 bacteriophage origin of replication; arrow indicates direction of (+) strand synthesis
   8312..8641    +  promoter       SV40 promoter: SV40 enhancer and early promoter
   8708..9499    +  CDS            neo: KKA2_KLEPN - Also known as kan, nptII. Experimental evidence at protein level: Swiss-Prot protein existence level 1. Resistance to kanamycin, neomycin, paromomycin, ribostamycin, butirosin and gentamicin B. From Klebsiella pneumoniae.
   9525..9683    +  CDS            ble (fragment): BLE_KLEPN - Experimental evidence at protein level: Swiss-Prot protein existence level 1. Binding protein with a strong affinity to the bleomycin family of antibiotics. Binds to CL990; an antimitotic-antibiotic compound. From Klebsiella pneumoniae.
   9678..9799    +  polyA_signal   SV40 poly(A) signal: SV40 polyadenylation signal
   9870..9892    -  protein_bind   lac operator (fragment): The lac repressor binds to the lac operator to inhibit transcription in E. coli. This inhibition can be relieved by adding lactose or isopropyl-β-D-thiogalactopyranoside (IPTG). lac repressor encoded by lacI
   9896..9926    -  promoter       lac promoter: promoter for the E. coli lac operon
   9941..9962    -  protein_bind   CAP binding site: CAP binding activates transcription in the presence of cAMP. E. coli catabolite activator protein
   9975..10067   -  CDS            lacI (fragment): lac repressor; lacI; The lac repressor binds to the lac operator to inhibit transcription in E. coli. This inhibition can be relieved by adding lactose or isopropyl-β-D-thiogalactopyranoside (IPTG).
  10250..10838   -  rep_origin     ori: high-copy-number ColE1/pMB1/pBR322/pUC origin of replication
  11009..11869   -  CDS            AmpR: β-lactamase; bla; confers resistance to ampicillin, carbenicillin, and related antibiotics
  11870..11974   -  promoter       AmpR promoter: bla
  12033..12085   -  misc_feature   bom (fragment): basis of mobility region from pBR322
