[The description below was written by a language model from this plasmid's Addgene catalogue record and pLannotate feature annotations shown in this document.]
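Description:
WNK2 WT is a mammalian expression plasmid carrying the wild-type human WNK2 (with-no-lysine kinase 2) coding sequence, inserted by TOPO cloning into the pcDNA3.1/V5-His-TOPO backbone. The sequenced record is about 12.1 kb, of which the WNK2 open reading frame accounts for roughly 6.6 kb. Transcription is driven by the human cytomegalovirus immediate-early enhancer and promoter and terminated by the bovine growth hormone polyadenylation signal. A T7 promoter lies just upstream of the insert and can serve for in vitro transcription or as a sequencing primer site. The catalogue entry lists C-terminal V5 and His6 tags fused to WNK2. The feature table annotates the V5 epitope shortly downstream of the coding sequence but does not call a His6 feature, which may simply reflect the annotation tool. A few short fragment hits, such as the HIV-1 LTR piece next to the CMV promoter and the ble and lacI fragments, look like small sequence-similarity matches rather than functional elements.

For propagation in E. coli the plasmid has a high-copy ColE1/pUC-type origin and a β-lactamase gene conferring ampicillin resistance. An f1 origin is also present, allowing single-stranded DNA production. A separate cassette places the neomycin phosphotransferase gene under the SV40 enhancer/early promoter with an SV40 polyadenylation signal, so stably transfected mammalian cells can be selected with G418. The construct suits transient or stable overexpression of epitope-tagged WNK2 in cultured mammalian cells, with detection or purification through the tags. The associated publication examined WNK2 as a suppressor of cell growth in cancer, acting independently of its kinase activity, and the "WT" name suggests this plasmid serves as the wild-type reference for such studies.
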