Addgene plasmid #24569: WNK2 WT
Depositing lab: Joseph Costello. Depositing organization: University of California, San Francisco (UCSF). Publication: Epigenome scans and cancer genome sequencing converge on WNK2, a kinase-independent suppressor of cell growth. Hong C, Moorefield KS, Jun P, Aldape KD, Kharbanda S, Phillips HS, Costello JF. Proc Natl Acad Sci U S A. 2007 Jun 26. 104(26):10974-9. 10.1073/pnas.0700683104 PubMed 17578925.
Backbone
  Vector backbone: pcDNA3.1/V5–His–TOPO
  Backbone size w/o insert (bp): 5523
  Vector type: Mammalian Expression
  Selectable markers: Neomycin (select with G418)
Growth in bacteria
  Bacterial resistance: Ampicillin, 100 μg/mL
  Growth temperature: 37°C
  Growth strain: DH5alpha
  Copy number: High Copy
Gene/Insert
  Gene/Insert name: WNK2
  Species: H. sapiens (human)
  Entrez Gene: WNK2 (a.k.a. NY-CO-43, P/OKcl.13, PRKWNK2, SDCCAG43)
  Tag / fusion protein: V5 (C terminal on insert); His6 (C terminal on insert)
  Cloning method: TOPO Cloning
  Sequencing primers: 5′ CMV-F, T7; 3′ BGH-rev
Terms and licenses: Academic/Nonprofit Terms; Industry Terms: Not Available to Industry
How to cite: WNK2 WT was a gift from Joseph Costello (Addgene plasmid # 24569 ; http://n2t.net/addgene:24569 ; RRID:Addgene_24569)
