>Addgene plasmid #24569 | WNK2 WT | addgene partial sequence | sequence record 30233 | 24569 with BGH-rev
CTGGTGATGGTGATGATGACCGGTACGCGTAGAATCGAGACCGAGGAGAGGGTTAGGGATAGGCTTACCT
TCGAACCGCGGGCCCTCTAGATGATCACTGTCAGGCTTCTCACTCTCAGGATCTGGTGTGGGCACGGACA
GGGTCGGGGCGGCTCCGGGAATGACCGTGGTGGACAGAGGGCCGGGCGCTGGGGGCAGACGTGGCATCCC
CACTCCTGCTCGAGGTGCGGTCATAGCCCGCGCCTCGCCAGGGGCAGCCCAGCCTGCCTGGGCCTCCATG
TCTTGCAGCTTCTGGGTCTGCTTCAGCTGGTTGAGCGTGGGCTTCAGCTGCGCGGCCCCCACCGTCTTGC
TCGTCCACTCGTCCACCAGCTTGTGCAGGTCGTCCGTGAAGGTACCCTTCTTGTTGTTGCTGTTGTTCAC
CTGCGCCTGGACGTGCAGGGCGGGCTGGGGGCCTGGCTCAGGGCCTGGGGCCAGGCTGCTGGTGGAGGAC
CTACTGCTGTGTTCTTTGCCTAGGCAGAGACGCTTCAGGGCAGACCAGATGGACACAGATACGGGTCCAC
TGAGGAATCGAGCACGAGGTTTGCTACTAGACTTATAGGTCACTCTCTCAGACGTTGGGTGGTAAACCGT
CCAGCCTTGGCCACGCGCTCCGCCTCCATCACTGGCTAGACCCGGAGCAGAAGTCCGAANA
